Addgene plasmid #146760: pT7-EGFP-C1-HsC2orf68_K
Purpose: Mammalian Expression of HsC2orf68
Depositing lab: Elisa Izaurralde. Depositing organization: Max Planck Institute for Developmental Biology. Publication: SMG6 interacts with the exon junction complex via two conserved EJC-binding motifs (EBMs) required for nonsense-mediated mRNA decay. Kashima I, Jonas S, Jayachandran U, Buchwald G, Conti E, Lupas AN, Izaurralde E. Genes Dev. 2010 Nov 1. 24(21):2440-50. 10.1101/gad.604610 PubMed 20930030.
Backbone
  Vector backbone: Unknown
  Vector type: Mammalian Expression
Growth in bacteria
  Bacterial resistance: Kanamycin, 50 μg/mL
  Growth temperature: 37°C
  Growth strain: DH5alpha
  Copy number: High Copy
Gene/Insert
  Gene/Insert name: HsC2orf68
  Species: H. sapiens (human)
  Entrez Gene: C2orf68 (a.k.a. HCRCN81)
  Cloning method: Unknown
Terms and licenses: Academic/Nonprofit Terms; Industry Terms: Not Available to Industry
Depositor comments: ORF extracted from NCBI: NM_001013649.3 Plasmids from this collection were made available to the research community and donated after the lab closed. Please note that the sequence provided by the depositing laboratory may be theoretical/predicted or based on Sanger sequencing results. There may be discrepancies between sequencing results obtained by Addgene and the depositor sequence. If an Addgene verified sequence is not available, please contact before placing your order to request that our lab fully sequence the plasmid.
How to cite: pT7-EGFP-C1-HsC2orf68_K was a gift from Elisa Izaurralde (Addgene plasmid # 146760 ; http://n2t.net/addgene:146760 ; RRID:Addgene_146760)
