[The description below was written by a language model from this plasmid's Addgene catalogue record and pLannotate feature annotations shown in this document.]
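Description:
pT7-EGFP-C1-HsC2orf68_K is a 5,276 nt mammalian expression plasmid that produces the human C2orf68 protein (also known as HCRCN81) fused to the C-terminus of EGFP. The catalogue lists the backbone as unknown, but the name and the annotated layout match an EGFP-C1-type vector modified to carry a T7 promoter. It replicates in E. coli at high copy from a ColE1/pUC-type origin and also carries an f1 origin, which allows single-stranded DNA production. Selection relies on a single Tn5 NeoR/KanR gene placed behind tandem bacterial (AmpR/bla) and SV40 early promoters and terminated by the HSV TK polyadenylation signal. This arrangement gives kanamycin resistance in bacteria and would allow G418 selection in mammalian cells.

The expression cassette is driven by the CMV immediate early enhancer and promoter. A bacteriophage T7 promoter lies between the CMV promoter and the coding region, so the same fusion could in principle also be transcribed by T7 RNA polymerase. The EGFP coding sequence comes next, followed by a short multiple cloning site remnant that acts as a linker, then the C2orf68 ORF, which the depositor notes was taken from an NCBI reference transcript. More polylinker sequence and the SV40 polyadenylation signal close the cassette. Several short annotated fragments (HIV-1 LTR, SV40 large T antigen, ble, bGH poly(A)) are probably similarity hits to backbone sequence rather than functional elements.

The stated purpose is mammalian expression of HsC2orf68. The GFP tag would suit localisation or pull-down experiments, and the associated publication concerns exon junction complex binding motifs in nonsense-mediated mRNA decay. The depositor cautions that the sequence may be theoretical rather than fully verified.
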