Features (pLannotate 1.2.2; 18 found; start..end, strand, type, name):
     61..364     +  enhancer       CMV enhancer: human cytomegalovirus immediate early enhancer
    365..568     +  promoter       CMV promoter: human cytomegalovirus (CMV) immediate early promoter
    564..597     +  LTR            5' LTR (truncated) (fragment): truncated 5' long terminal repeat (LTR) from HIV-1
    613..631     +  promoter       T7 promoter: promoter for bacteriophage T7 RNA polymerase
    665..1381    +  CDS            EGFP: EGFP is a basic (constitutively fluorescent) green fluorescent protein published in 1996, derived from Aequorea victoria. It is reported to be a rapidly-maturing weak dimer with moderate acid sensitivity.
   1382..1402    +  misc_feature   MCS (fragment): multiple cloning site
   1403..1900    +  CDS            C2orf68: CB068_HUMAN - Experimental evidence at protein level: Swiss-Prot protein existence level 1. From Homo sapiens (Human).
   1904..1940    +  misc_feature   MCS (fragment): multiple cloning site
   1957..2041    +  CDS            large T antigen (fragment): large T antigen from SV40 (simian virus 40)
   2064..2185    +  polyA_signal   SV40 poly(A) signal: SV40 polyadenylation signal
   2219..2647    -  rep_origin     f1 ori (sequence partly withheld): f1 bacteriophage origin of replication; arrow indicates direction of (+) strand synthesis
   2674..2778    +  promoter       AmpR promoter: bla
   2780..3137    +  promoter       SV40 promoter: SV40 enhancer and early promoter
   3172..3966    +  CDS            NeoR/KanR: aminoglycoside phosphotransferase from Tn5; aph(3')-II (or nptII); confers resistance to neomycin, kanamycin, and G418 (Geneticin®)
   3987..4139    +  CDS            ble (fragment): BLE_KLEPN - Experimental evidence at protein level: Swiss-Prot protein existence level 1. Binding protein with a strong affinity to the bleomycin family of antibiotics. Binds to CL990; an antimitotic-antibiotic compound. From Klebsiella pneumoniae.
   4198..4245    +  polyA_signal   HSV TK poly(A) signal: herpes simplex virus thymidine kinase polyadenylation signal (Cole and Stacy, 1985)
   4336..4352    -  polyA_signal   bGH poly(A) signal (fragment): bovine growth hormone polyadenylation signal
   4574..5162    +  rep_origin     ori: high-copy-number ColE1/pMB1/pBR322/pUC origin of replication
>Addgene plasmid #146760 | pT7-EGFP-C1-HsC2orf68_K | depositor full sequence | sequence record 289206 | Full Sequence
TAGTTATTAATAGTAATCAATTACGGGGTCATTAGTTCATAGCCCATATATGGAGTTCCGCGTTACATAA
CTTACGGTAAATGGCCCGCCTGGCTGACCGCCCAACGACCCCCGCCCATTGACGTCAATAATGACGTATG
TTCCCATAGTAACGCCAATAGGGACTTTCCATTGACGTCAATGGGTGGAGTATTTACGGTAAACTGCCCA
CTTGGCAGTACATCAAGTGTATCATATGCCAAGTACGCCCCCTATTGACGTCAATGACGGTAAATGGCCC
GCCTGGCATTATGCCCAGTACATGACCTTATGGGACTTTCCTACTTGGCAGTACATCTACGTATTAGTCA
TCGCTATTACCATGGTGATGCGGTTTTGGCAGTACATCAATGGGCGTGGATAGCGGTTTGACTCACGGGG
ATTTCCAAGTCTCCACCCCATTGACGTCAATGGGAGTTTGTTTTGGCACCAAAATCAACGGGACTTTCCA
AAATGTCGTAACAACTCCGCCCCATTGACGCAAATGGGCGGTAGGCGTGTACGGTGGGAGGTCTATATAA
GCAGAGCTCTCTGGCTAACTAGAGAACCCACTGCTTACTGGCTTATCGAAATTAATACGACTCACTATAG
GGAGACCCAAGCTCTAGCGCTACCGGTCGCCACCATGGTGAGCAAGGGCGAGGAGCTGTTCACCGGGGTG
GTGCCCATCCTGGTCGAGCTGGACGGCGACGTAAACGGCCACAAGTTCAGCGTGTCCGGCGAGGGCGAGG
GCGATGCCACCTACGGCAAGCTGACCCTGAAGTTCATCTGCACCACCGGCAAGCTGCCCGTGCCCTGGCC
CACCCTCGTGACCACCCTGACCTACGGCGTGCAGTGCTTCAGCCGCTACCCCGACCACATGAAGCAGCAC
GACTTCTTCAAGTCCGCCATGCCCGAAGGCTACGTCCAGGAGCGCACCATCTTCTTCAAGGACGACGGCA
ACTACAAGACCCGCGCCGAGGTGAAGTTCGAGGGCGACACCCTGGTGAACCGCATCGAGCTGAAGGGCAT
CGACTTCAAGGAGGACGGCAACATCCTGGGGCACAAGCTGGAGTACAACTACAACAGCCACAACGTCTAT
ATCATGGCCGACAAGCAGAAGAACGGCATCAAGGTGAACTTCAAGATCCGCCACAACATCGAGGACGGCA
GCGTGCAGCTCGCCGACCACTACCAGCAGAACACCCCCATCGGCGACGGCCCCGTGCTGCTGCCCGACAA
CCACTACCTGAGCACCCAGTCCGCCCTGAGCAAAGACCCCAACGAGAAGCGCGATCACATGGTCCTGCTG
GAGTTCGTGACCGCCGCCGGGATCACTCTCGGCATGGACGAGCTGTACAAGTCCGGACTCAGATCTCGAG
CTATGGAGGCGGGGCCGCATCCCCGGCCGGGGCACTGCTGCAAGCCTGGGGGGCGGCTGGACATGAACCA
CGGCTTCGTGCACCATATCCGACGGAACCAGATCGCTCGGGACGACTATGACAAGAAGGTGAAGCAGGCG
GCCAAGGAGAAGGTGAGGAGGCGGCACACGCCCGCGCCGACGCGGCCCCGCAAGCCAGACCTGCAGGTGT
ACCTGCCGCGACACCGAGATGTCTCTGCCCACCCACGCAACCCAGACTATGAAGAGTCCGGTGAAAGCAG
CAGTAGTGGAGGCTCTGAGCTGGAGCCTTCTGGCCATCAGCTCTTCTGCTTAGAATACGAGGCAGACAGT
GGAGAGGTCACATCAGTTATCGTCTATCAGGGTGATGACCCAGGAAAGGTGAGTGAGAAGGTGTCGGCAC
ACACGCCTCTGGATCCACCCATGCGAGAAGCCCTCAAGTTGCGTATCCAGGAGGAGATTGCAAAGCGCCA
GAGCCAACACTGAGAATTCTGCAGTCGACGGTACCGCGGGCCCGGGATCCACCGGATCTAGATAACTGAT
CATAATCAGCCATACCACATTTGTAGAGGTTTTACTTGCTTTAAAAAACCTCCCACACCTCCCCCTGAAC
CTGAAACATAAAATGAATGCAATTGTTGTTGTTAACTTGTTTATTGCAGCTTATAATGGTTACAAATAAA
GCAATAGCATCACAAATTTCACAAATAAAGCATTTTTTTCACTGCATTCTAGTTGTGGTTTGTCCAAACT
CATCAATGTATCTTAACGCGTAAATTGTAAGCGTTAATATTTTGTTAAAATTCGCGTTAAATTTTTGTTA
AATCAGCTCATTTTTTAACCAATAGGCCGAAATCGGCAAAATCCCTTATAAATCAAAAGAATAGACCGAG
ATAGGGT
[37 nt withheld, positions 2318-2354]
AAAGAACGTGGACTCCAACGTCAAAGG
[49 nt withheld, positions 2382-2430]
T
[91 nt withheld, positions 2432-2522]
G
[124 nt withheld, positions 2524-2647]
CAGGTGGCACTTTTCGGGGAAATGTGCGCGGAACCCCTATTTGTTTATTTTTCTAAATACATTCAAATAT
GTATCCGCTCATGAGACAATAACCCTGATAAATGCTTCAATAATATTGAAAAAGGAAGAGTCCTGAGGCG
GAAAGAACCAGCTGTGGAATGTGTGTCAGTTAGGGTGTGGAAAGTCCCCAGGCTCCCCAGCAGGCAGAAG
TATGCAAAGCATGCATCTCAATTAGTCAGCAACCAGGTGTGGAAAGTCCCCAGGCTCCCCAGCAGGCAGA
AGTATGCAAAGCATGCATCTCAATTAGTCAGCAACCATAGTCCCGCCCCTAACTCCGCCCATCCCGCCCC
TAACTCCGCCCAGTTCCGCCCATTCTCCGCCCCATGGCTGACTAATTTTTTTTATTTATGCAGAGGCCGA
GGCCGCCTCGGCCTCTGAGCTATTCCAGAAGTAGTGAGGAGGCTTTTTTGGAGGCCTAGGCTTTTGCAAA
GATCGATCAAGAGACAGGATGAGGATCGTTTCGCATGATTGAACAAGATGGATTGCACGCAGGTTCTCCG
GCCGCTTGGGTGGAGAGGCTATTCGGCTATGACTGGGCACAACAGACAATCGGCTGCTCTGATGCCGCCG
TGTTCCGGCTGTCAGCGCAGGGGCGCCCGGTTCTTTTTGTCAAGACCGACCTGTCCGGTGCCCTGAATGA
ACTGCAAGACGAGGCAGCGCGGCTATCGTGGCTGGCCACGACGGGCGTTCCTTGCGCAGCTGTGCTCGAC
GTTGTCACTGAAGCGGGAAGGGACTGGCTGCTATTGGGCGAAGTGCCGGGGCAGGATCTCCTGTCATCTC
ACCTTGCTCCTGCCGAGAAAGTATCCATCATGGCTGATGCAATGCGGCGGCTGCATACGCTTGATCCGGC
TACCTGCCCATTCGACCACCAAGCGAAACATCGCATCGAGCGAGCACGTACTCGGATGGAAGCCGGTCTT
GTCGATCAGGATGATCTGGACGAAGAGCATCAGGGGCTCGCGCCAGCCGAACTGTTCGCCAGGCTCAAGG
CGAGCATGCCCGACGGCGAGGATCTCGTCGTGACCCATGGCGATGCCTGCTTGCCGAATATCATGGTGGA
AAATGGCCGCTTTTCTGGATTCATCGACTGTGGCCGGCTGGGTGTGGCGGACCGCTATCAGGACATAGCG
TTGGCTACCCGTGATATTGCTGAAGAGCTTGGCGGCGAATGGGCTGACCGCTTCCTCGTGCTTTACGGTA
TCGCCGCTCCCGATTCGCAGCGCATCGCCTTCTATCGCCTTCTTGACGAGTTCTTCTGAGCGGGACTCTG
GGGTTCGAAATGACCGACCAAGCGACGCCCAACCTGCCATCACGAGATTTCGATTCCACCGCCGCCTTCT
ATGAAAGGTTGGGCTTCGGAATCGTTTTCCGGGACGCCGGCTGGATGATCCTCCAGCGCGGGGATCTCAT
GCTGGAGTTCTTCGCCCACCCTAGGGGGAGGCTAACTGAAACACGGAAGGAGACAATACCGGAAGGAACC
CGCGCTATGACGGCAATAAAAAGACAGAATAAAACGCACGGTGTTGGGTCGTTTGTTCATAAACGCGGGG
TTCGGTCCCAGGGCTGGCACTCTGTCGATACCCCACCGAGACCCCATTGGGGCCAATACGCCCGCGTTTC
TTCCTTTTCCCCACCCCACCCCCCAAGTTCGGGTGAAGGCCCAGGGCTCGCAGCCAACGTCGGGGCGGCA
GGCCCTGCCATAGCCTCAGGTTACTCATATATACTTTAGATTGATTTAAAACTTCATTTTTAATTTAAAA
GGATCTAGGTGAAGATCCTTTTTGATAATCTCATGACCAAAATCCCTTAACGTGAGTTTTCGTTCCACTG
AGCGTCAGACCCCGTAGAAAAGATCAAAGGATCTTCTTGAGATCCTTTTTTTCTGCGCGTAATCTGCTGC
TTGCAAACAAAAAAACCACCGCTACCAGCGGTGGTTTGTTTGCCGGATCAAGAGCTACCAACTCTTTTTC
CGAAGGTAACTGGCTTCAGCAGAGCGCAGATACCAAATACTGTCCTTCTAGTGTAGCCGTAGTTAGGCCA
CCACTTCAAGAACTCTGTAGCACCGCCTACATACCTCGCTCTGCTAATCCTGTTACCAGTGGCTGCTGCC
AGTGGCGATAAGTCGTGTCTTACCGGGTTGGACTCAAGACGATAGTTACCGGATAAGGCGCAGCGGTCGG
GCTGAACGGGGGGTTCGTGCACACAGCCCAGCTTGGAGCGAACGACCTACACCGAACTGAGATACCTACA
GCGTGAGCTATGAGAAAGCGCCACGCTTCCCGAAGGGAGAAAGGCGGACAGGTATCCGGTAAGCGGCAGG
GTCGGAACAGGAGAGCGCACGAGGGAGCTTCCAGGGGGAAACGCCTGGTATCTTTATAGTCCTGTCGGGT
TTCGCCACCTCTGACTTGAGCGTCGATTTTTGTGATGCTCGTCAGGGGGGCGGAGCCTATGGAAAAACGC
CAGCAACGCGGCCTTTTTACGGTTCCTGGCCTTTTGCTGGCCTTTTGCTCACATGTTCTTTCCTGCGTTA
TCCCCTGATTCTGTGGATAACCGTATTACCGCCATGCAT
